>Addgene plasmid #77011 | PDK1 gRNA (BRDN0001149354) | addgene full sequence | sequence record 186942 | Addgene Assembled Sequence
CCCGGGTGCAAAGATGGATAAAGTTTTAAACAGAGAGGAATCTTTGCAGCTAATGGACCTTCTAGGTCTT
GAAAGGAGTGGGAATTGGCTCCGGTGCCCGTCAGTGGGCAGAGCGCACATCGCCCACAGTCCCCGAGAAG
TTGGGGGGAGGGGTCGGCAATTGATCCGGTGCCTAGAGAAGGTGGCGCGGGGTAAACTGGGAAAGTGATG
TCGTGTACTGGCTCCGCCTTTTTCCCGAGGGTGGGGGAGAACCGTATATAAGTGCAGTAGTCGCCGTGAA
CGTTCTTTTTCGCAACGGGTTTGCCGCCAGAACACAGGTAAGTGCCGTGTGTGGTTCCCGCGGGCCTGGC
CTCTTTACGGGTTATGGCCCTTGCGTGCCTTGAATTACTTCCACCTGGCTGCAGTACGTGATTCTTGATC
CCGAGCTTCGGGTTGGAAGTGGGTGGGAGAGTTCGAGGCCTTGCGCTTAAGGAGCCCCTTCGCCTCGTGC
TTGAGTTGAGGCCTGGCCTGGGCGCTGGGGCCGCCGCGTGCGAATCTGGTGGCACCTTCGCGCCTGTCTC
GCTGCTTTCGATAAGTCTCTAGCCATTTAAAATTTTTGATGACCTGCTGCGACGCTTTTTTTCTGGCAAG
ATAGTCTTGTAAATGCGGGCCAAGATCTGCACACTGGTATTTCGGTTTTTGGGGCCGCGGGCGGCGACGG
GGCCCGTGCGTCCCAGCGCACATGTTCGGCGAGGCGGGGCCTGCGAGCGCGGCCACCGAGAATCGGACGG
GGGTAGTCTCAAGCTGGCCGGCCTGCTCTGGTGCCTGGCCTCGCGCCGCCGTGTATCGCCCCGCCCTGGG
CGGCAAGGCTGGCCCGGTCGGCACCAGTTGCGTGAGCGGAAAGATGGCCGCTTCCCGGCCCTGCTGCAGG
GAGCTCAAAATGGAGGACGCGGCGCTCGGGAGAGCGGGCGGGTGAGTCACCCACACAAAGGAAAAGGGCC
TTTCCGTCCTCAGCCGTCGCTTCATGTGACTCCACGGAGTACCGGGCGCCGTCCAGGCACCTCGATTAGT
TCTCGAGCTTTTGGAGTACGTCGTCTTTAGGTTGGGGGGAGGGGTTTTATGCGATGGAGTTTCCCCACAC
TGAGTGGGTGGAGACTGAAGTTAGGCCAGCTTGGCACTTGATGTAATTCTCCTTGGAATTTGCCCTTTTT
GAGTTTGGATCTTGGTTCATTCTCAAGCCTCAGACAGTGGTTCAAAGTTTTTTTCTTCCATTTCAGGTGT
CGTGACGTACGGCCACCATGACCGAGTACAAGCCCACGGTGCGCCTCGCCACCCGCGACGACGTCCCCAG
GGCCGTACGCACCCTCGCCGCCGCGTTCGCCGACTACCCCGCCACGCGCCACACCGTCGATCCGGACCGC
CACATCGAGCGGGTCACCGAGCTGCAAGAACTCTTCCTCACGCGCGTCGGGCTCGACATCGGCAAGGTGT
GGGTCGCGGACGACGGCGCCGCCGTGGCGGTCTGGACCACGCCGGAGAGCGTCGAAGCGGGGGCGGTGTT
CGCCGAGATCGGCCCGCGCATGGCCGAGTTGAGCGGTTCCCGGCTGGCCGCGCAGCAACAGATGGAAGGC
CTCCTGGCGCCGCACCGGCCCAAGGAGCCCGCGTGGTTCCTGGCCACCGTCGGAGTCTCGCCCGACCACC
AGGGCAAGGGTCTGGGCAGCGCCGTCGTGCTCCCCGGAGTGGAGGCGGCCGAGCGCGCCGGGGTGCCCGC
CTTCCTGGAGACCTCCGCGCCCCGCAACCTCCCCTTCTACGAGCGGCTCGGCTTCACCGTCACCGCCGAC
GTCGAGGTGCCCGAAGGACCGCGCACCTGGTGCATGACCCGCAAGCCCGGTGCCTGAACGCGTTAAGTCG
ACAATCAACCTCTGGATTACAAAATTTGTGAAAGATTGACTGGTATTCTTAACTATGTTGCTCCTTTTAC
GCTATGTGGATACGCTGCTTTAATGCCTTTGTATCATGCTATTGCTTCCCGTATGGCTTTCATTTTCTCC
TCCTTGTATAAATCCTGGTTGCTGTCTCTTTATGAGGAGTTGTGGCCCGTTGTCAGGCAACGTGGCGTGG
TGTGCACTGTGTTTGCTGACGCAACCCCCACTGGTTGGGGCATTGCCACCACCTGTCAGCTCCTTTCCGG
GACTTTCGCTTTCCCCCTCCCTATTGCCACGGCGGAACTCATCGCCGCCTGCCTTGCCCGCTGCTGGACA
GGGGCTCGGCTGTTGGGCACTGACAATTCCGTGGTGTTGTCGGGGAAATCATCGTCCTTTCCTTGGCTGC
TCGCCTGTGTTGCCACCTGGATTCTGCGCGGGACGTCCTTCTGCTACGTCCCTTCGGCCCTCAATCCAGC
GGACCTTCCTTCCCGCGGCCTGCTGCCGGCTCTGCGGCCTCTTCCGCGTCTTCGCCTTCGCCCTCAGACG
AGTCGGATCTCCCTTTGGGCCGCCTCCCCGCGTCGACTTTAAGACCAATGACTTACAAGGCAGCTGTAGA
TCTTAGCCACTTTTTAAAAGAAAAGGGGGGACTGGAAGGGCTAATTCACTCCCAACGAAGACAAGATCTG
CTTTTTGCTTGTACTGGGTCTCTCTGGTTAGACCAGATCTGAGCCTGGGAGCTCTCTGGCTAACTAGGGA
ACCCACTGCTTAAGCCTCAATAAAGCTTGCCTTGAGTGCTTCAAGTAGTGTGTGCCCGTCTGTTGTGTGA
CTCTGGTAACTAGAGATCCCTCAGACCCTTTTAGTCAGTGTGGAAAATCTCTAGCAGTACGTATAGTAGT
TCATGTCATCTTATTATTCAGTATTTATAACTTGCAAAGAAATGAATATCAGAGAGTGAGAGGAACTTGT
TTATTGCAGCTTATAATGGTTACAAATAAAGCAATAGCATCACAAATTTCACAAATAAAGCATTTTTTTC
ACTGCATTCTAGTTGTGGTTTGTCCAAACTCATCAATGTATCTTATCATGTCTGGCTCTAGCTATCCCGC
CCCTAACTCCGCCCATCCCGCCCCTAACTCCGCCCAGTTCCGCCCATTCTCCGCCCCATGGCTGACTAAT
TTTTTTTATTTATGCAGAGGCCGAGGCCGCCTCGGCCTCTGAGCTATTCCAGAAGTAGTGAGGAGGCTTT
TTTGGAGGCCTAGGGACGTACCCAATTCGCCCTATAGTGAGTCGTATTACGCGCGCTCACTGGCCGTCGT
TTTACAACGTCGTGACTGGGAAAACCCTGGCGTTACCCAACTTAATCGCCTTGCAGCACATCCCCCTTTC
GCCAGCTGGCGTAATAGCGAAGAGGCCCGCACCGATCGCCCTTCCCAACAGTTGCGCAGCCTGAATGGCG
AATGGG
[124 nt withheld, positions 3367-3490]
C
[91 nt withheld, positions 3492-3582]
A
[49 nt withheld, positions 3584-3632]
CCTTTGACGTTGGAGTCCACGTTCTTT
[37 nt withheld, positions 3660-3696]
ACCCTATCTCGGTCTATTCTTTTGATTTATAAGGGATTTTGCCGATTTCGGCCTATTGGTTAAAAAATGA
GCTGATTTAACAAAAATTTAACGCGAATTTTAACAAAATATTAACGCTTACAATTTAGGTGGCACTTTTC
GGGGAAATGTGCGCGGAACCCCTATTTGTTTATTTTTCTAAATACATTCAAATATGTATCCGCTCATGAG
ACAATAACCCTGATAAATGCTTCAATAATATTGAAAAAGGAAGAGTATGAGTATTCAACATTTCCGTGTC
GCCCTTATTCCCTTTTTTGCGGCATTTTGCCTTCCTGTTTTTGCTCACCCAGAAACGCTGGTGAAAGTAA
AAGATGCTGAAGATCAGTTGGGTGCACGAGTGGGTTACATCGAACTGGATCTCAACAGCGGTAAGATCCT
TGAGAGTTTTCGCCCCGAAGAACGTTTTCCAATGATGAGCACTTTTAAAGTTCTGCTATGTGGCGCGGTA
TTATCCCGTATTGACGCCGGGCAAGAGCAACTCGGTCGCCGCATACACTATTCTCAGAATGACTTGGTTG
AGTACTCACCAGTCACAGAAAAGCATCTTACGGATGGCATGACAGTAAGAGAATTATGCAGTGCTGCCAT
AACCATGAGTGATAACACTGCGGCCAACTTACTTCTGACAACGATCGGAGGACCGAAGGAGCTAACCGCT
TTTTTGCACAACATGGGGGATCATGTAACTCGCCTTGATCGTTGGGAACCGGAGCTGAATGAAGCCATAC
CAAACGACGAGCGTGACACCACGATGCCTGTAGCAATGGCAACAACGTTGCGCAAACTATTAACTGGCGA
ACTACTTACTCTAGCTTCCCGGCAACAATTAATAGACTGGATGGAGGCGGATAAAGTTGCAGGACCACTT
CTGCGCTCGGCCCTTCCGGCTGGCTGGTTTATTGCTGATAAATCTGGAGCCGGTGAGCGTGGGTCTCGCG
GTATCATTGCAGCACTGGGGCCAGATGGTAAGCCCTCCCGTATCGTAGTTATCTACACGACGGGGAGTCA
GGCAACTATGGATGAACGAAATAGACAGATCGCTGAGATAGGTGCCTCACTGATTAAGCATTGGTAACTG
TCAGACCAAGTTTACTCATATATACTTTAGATTGATTTAAAACTTCATTTTTAATTTAAAAGGATCTAGG
TGAAGATCCTTTTTGATAATCTCATGACCAAAATCCCTTAACGTGAGTTTTCGTTCCACTGAGCGTCAGA
CCCCGTAGAAAAGATCAAAGGATCTTCTTGAGATCCTTTTTTTCTGCGCGTAATCTGCTGCTTGCAAACA
AAAAAACCACCGCTACCAGCGGTGGTTTGTTTGCCGGATCAAGAGCTACCAACTCTTTTTCCGAAGGTAA
CTGGCTTCAGCAGAGCGCAGATACCAAATACTGTTCTTCTAGTGTAGCCGTAGTTAGGCCACCACTTCAA
GAACTCTGTAGCACCGCCTACATACCTCGCTCTGCTAATCCTGTTACCAGTGGCTGCTGCCAGTGGCGAT
AAGTCGTGTCTTACCGGGTTGGACTCAAGACGATAGTTACCGGATAAGGCGCAGCGGTCGGGCTGAACGG
GGGGTTCGTGCACACAGCCCAGCTTGGAGCGAACGACCTACACCGAACTGAGATACCTACAGCGTGAGCT
ATGAGAAAGCGCCACGCTTCCCGAAGGGAGAAAGGCGGACAGGTATCCGGTAAGCGGCAGGGTCGGAACA
GGAGAGCGCACGAGGGAGCTTCCAGGGGGAAACGCCTGGTATCTTTATAGTCCTGTCGGGTTTCGCCACC
TCTGACTTGAGCGTCGATTTTTGTGATGCTCGTCAGGGGGGCGGAGCCTATGGAAAAACGCCAGCAACGC
GGCCTTTTTACGGTTCCTGGCCTTTTGCTGGCCTTTTGCTCACATGTTCTTTCCTGCGTTATCCCCTGAT
TCTGTGGATAACCGTATTACCGCCTTTGAGTGAGCTGATACCGCTCGCCGCAGCCGAACGACCGAGCGCA
GCGAGTCAGTGAGCGAGGAAGCGGAAGAGCGCCCAATACGCAAACCGCCTCTCCCCGCGCGTTGGCCGAT
TCATTAATGCAGCTGGCACGACAGGTTTCCCGACTGGAAAGCGGGCAGTGAGCGCAACGCAATTAATGTG
AGTTAGCTCACTCATTAGGCACCCCAGGCTTTACACTTTATGCTTCCGGCTCGTATGTTGTGTGGAATTG
TGAGCGGATAACAATTTCACACAGGAAACAGCTATGACCATGATTACGCCAAGCGCGCAATTAACCCTCA
CTAAAGGGAACAAAAGCTGGAGCTGCAAGCTTAATGTAGTCTTATGCAATACTCTTGTAGTCTTGCAACA
TGGTAACGATGAGTTAGCAACATGCCTTACAAGGAGAGAAAAAGCACCGTGCATGCCGATTGGTGGAAGT
AAGGTGGTACGATCGTGCCTTATTAGGAAGGCAACAGACGGGTCTGACATGGATTGGACGAACCACTGAA
TTGCCGCATTGCAGAGATATTGTATTTAAGTGCCTAGCTCGATACATAAACGGGTCTCTCTGGTTAGACC
AGATCTGAGCCTGGGAGCTCTCTGGCTAACTAGGGAACCCACTGCTTAAGCCTCAATAAAGCTTGCCTTG
AGTGCTTCAAGTAGTGTGTGCCCGTCTGTTGTGTGACTCTGGTAACTAGAGATCCCTCAGACCCTTTTAG
TCAGTGTGGAAAATCTCTAGCAGTGGCGCCCGAACAGGGACTTGAAAGCGAAAGGGAAACCAGAGGAGCT
CTCTCGACGCAGGACTCGGCTTGCTGAAGCGCGCACGGCAAGAGGCGAGGGGCGGCGACTGGTGAGTACG
CCAAAAATTTTGACTAGCGGAGGCTAGAAGGAGAGAGATGGGTGCGAGAGCGTCAGTATTAAGCGGGGGA
GAATTAGATCGCGATGGGAAAAAATTCGGTTAAGGCCAGGGGGAAAGAAAAAATATAAATTAAAACATAT
AGTATGGGCAAGCAGGGAGCTAGAACGATTCGCAGTTAATCCTGGCCTGTTAGAAACATCAGAAGGCTGT
AGACAAATACTGGGACAGCTACAACCATCCCTTCAGACAGGATCAGAAGAACTTAGATCATTATATAATA
CAGTAGCAACCCTCTATTGTGTGCATCAAAGGATAGAGATAAAAGACACCAAGGAAGCTTTAGACAAGAT
AGAGGAAGAGCAAAACAAAAGTAAGACCACCGCACAGCAAGCGGCCGCTGATCTTCAGACCTGGAGGAGG
AGATATGAGGGACAATTGGAGAAGTGAATTATATAAATATAAAGTAGTAAAAATTGAACCATTAGGAGTA
GCACCCACCAAGGCAAAGAGAAGAGTGGTGCAGAGAGAAAAAAGAGCAGTGGGAATAGGAGCTTTGTTCC
TTGGGTTCTTGGGAGCAGCAGGAAGCACTATGGGCGCAGCGTCAATGACGCTGACGGTACAGGCCAGACA
ATTATTGTCTGGTATAGTGCAGCAGCAGAACAATTTGCTGAGGGCTATTGAGGCGCAACAGCATCTGTTG
CAACTCACAGTCTGGGGCATCAAGCAGCTCCAGGCAAGAATCCTGGCTGTGGAAAGATACCTAAAGGATC
AACAGCTCCTGGGGATTTGGGGTTGCTCTGGAAAACTCATTTGCACCACTGCTGTGCCTTGGAATGCTAG
TTGGAGTAATAAATCTCTGGAACAGATTTGGAATCACACGACCTGGATGGAGTGGGACAGAGAAATTAAC
AATTACACAAGCTTAATACACTCCTTAATTGAAGAATCGCAAAACCAGCAAGAAAAGAATGAACAAGAAT
TATTGGAATTAGATAAATGGGCAAGTTTGTGGAATTGGTTTAACATAACAAATTGGCTGTGGTATATAAA
ATTATTCATAATGATAGTAGGAGGCTTGGTAGGTTTAAGAATAGTTTTTGCTGTACTTTCTATAGTGAAT
AGAGTTAGGCAGGGATATTCACCATTATCGTTTCAGACCCACCTCCCAACCCCGAGGGGACCCAGAGAGG
GCCTATTTCCCATGATTCCTTCATATTTGCATATACGATACAAGGCTGTTAGAGAGATAATTAGAATTAA
TTTGACTGTAAACACAAAGATATTAGTACAAAATACGTGACGTAGAAAGTAATAATTTCTTGGGTAGTTT
GCAGTTTTAAAATTATGTTTTAAAATGGACTATCATATGCTTACCGTAACTTGAAAGTATTTCGATTTCT
TGGCTTTATATATCTTGTGGAAAGGACGAAACACCGAGCGCGCGTAGAAGTCCACCGTTTTAGAGCTAGA
AATAGCAAGTTAAAATAAGGCTAGTCCGTTATCAACTTGAAAAAGTGGCACCGAGTCGGTGCTTTTTTAA
GCTTGGCGTAACTAGATCTTGAGACAAATGGCAGTATTCATCCACAATTTTAAAAGAAAAGGGGGGATTG
GGGGGTACAGTGCAGGGGAAAGAATAGTAGACATAATAGCAACAGACATACAAACTAAAGAATTACAAAA
ACAAATTACAAAAATTCAAAATTTTCGGGTTTATTACAGGGACAGCAGAGATCCACTTTGGCGCCGGCTC
GAGGGGG
Features (pLannotate 1.2.2; 29 found; start..end, strand, type, name):
     14..80      +  CDS            small t antigen (fragment): SV40 (simian virus 40) small t antigen
    106..317     +  promoter       EF-1α core promoter: core promoter for human elongation factor EF-1α
    318..1256    +  intron         EF-1α intron A: intron upstream of the start codon of human EF-1α
   1278..1877    +  CDS            PuroR (fragment): puromycin N-acetyltransferase; pac from Streptomyces; confers resistance to puromycin
   1893..2481    +  misc_feature   WPRE: woodchuck hepatitis virus posttranscriptional regulatory element
   2532..2551    +  misc_feature   cPPT/CTS (fragment): central polypurine tract and central termination sequence of HIV-1
   2553..2786    +  LTR            3' LTR (ΔU3): self-inactivating 3' long terminal repeat (LTR) from HIV-1
   2864..2985    +  polyA_signal   SV40 poly(A) signal: SV40 polyadenylation signal
   3025..3160    +  rep_origin     SV40 ori: SV40 origin of replication
   3181..3199    -  promoter       T7 promoter: promoter for bacteriophage T7 RNA polymerase
   3207..3362    +  CDS            lacZα (fragment): LacZα fragment of β-galactosidase; lacZ fragment
   3367..3795    +  rep_origin     f1 ori (sequence partly withheld): f1 bacteriophage origin of replication; arrow indicates direction of (+) strand synthesis
   3848..3952    +  promoter       AmpR promoter: bla
   3953..4813    +  CDS            AmpR: β-lactamase; bla; confers resistance to ampicillin, carbenicillin, and related antibiotics
   4984..5572    +  rep_origin     ori: high-copy-number ColE1/pMB1/pBR322/pUC origin of replication
   5755..5847    +  CDS            lacI (fragment): lac repressor; lacI; The lac repressor binds to the lac operator to inhibit transcription in E. coli. This inhibition can be relieved by adding lactose or isopropyl-β-D-thiogalactopyranoside (IPTG).
   5860..5881    +  protein_bind   CAP binding site: CAP binding activates transcription in the presence of cAMP. E. coli catabolite activator protein
   5896..5926    +  promoter       lac promoter: promoter for the E. coli lac operon
   5934..5950    +  protein_bind   lac operator: The lac repressor binds to the lac operator to inhibit transcription in E. coli. This inhibition can be relieved by adding lactose or isopropyl-β-D-thiogalactopyranoside (IPTG). lac repressor encoded by lacI
   5995..6013    +  promoter       T3 promoter: promoter for bacteriophage T3 RNA polymerase
   6041..6267    +  promoter       RSV promoter: Rous sarcoma virus enhancer/promoter
   6268..6448    +  LTR            5' LTR (truncated): truncated 5' long terminal repeat (LTR) from HIV-1
   6495..6620    +  misc_feature   HIV-1 Ψ: packaging signal of human immunodeficiency virus type 1
   6604..6967    +  CDS            HIV-1 gag (fragment): gag protein from human immunodeficiency virus 1; gag
   7113..7346    +  misc_feature   RRE: The Rev response element (RRE) of HIV-1 allows for Rev-dependent mRNA export from the nucleus to the cytoplasm.
   7723..7749    +  CDS            Rev (fragment): human immunodeficiency virus 1 (HIV-1) Rev protein; rev; enhances nuclear export of unspliced and incompletely spliced viral mRNAs
   7753..7993    +  promoter       U6 promoter: RNA polymerase III promoter for human U6 snRNA
   8023..8098    +  misc_RNA       gRNA scaffold: guide RNA scaffold for the Streptococcus pyogenes CRISPR/Cas9 system
   8154..8271    +  misc_feature   cPPT/CTS: central polypurine tract and central termination sequence of HIV-1
