[The description below was written by a language model from this plasmid's Addgene catalogue record and pLannotate feature annotations shown in this document.]
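Description:
PDK1 gRNA (BRDN0001149354) is a third-generation lentiviral CRISPR guide plasmid built on the lentiGuide-Puro backbone. It expresses a single guide RNA against human PDK1, designed against two PDK1 reference transcripts, and belongs to a human kinome gRNA collection. The 8.3 kb plasmid is maintained in E. coli at high copy through a ColE1/pUC-type origin with ampicillin resistance (AmpR). It also carries an f1 origin and remnants of a lac/T7/T3 cloning region from the parental vector.

The viral genome is transcribed in packaging cells from an RSV promoter fused to a truncated HIV-1 5' LTR, which makes production Tat-independent. It ends in a ΔU3 self-inactivating 3' LTR, followed by an SV40 poly(A) signal and an SV40 origin. Between the LTRs are the Ψ packaging signal with a partial gag sequence, the RRE for Rev-dependent nuclear export, and a cPPT/CTS that aids nuclear import of the reverse-transcribed genome. The payload consists of two expression units. A human U6 RNA polymerase III promoter drives the PDK1-targeting spacer joined to the Streptococcus pyogenes gRNA scaffold. Downstream, the EF-1α core promoter with its intron A drives puromycin N-acetyltransferase so that transduced mammalian cells can be selected, and a WPRE enhances transcript expression.

The plasmid does not encode Cas9. It is meant for cells that already express Cas9 or that receive it from a separate Cas9 vector, where the guide directs cleavage of PDK1 for knockout or loss-of-function studies.
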