Addgene plasmid #77011: PDK1 gRNA (BRDN0001149354)
Purpose: 3rd generation lentiviral gRNA plasmid targeting human PDK1
Depositing lab: John Doench & David Root. Depositing organization: Broad Institute. Publication: Optimized sgRNA design to maximize activity and minimize off-target effects of CRISPR-Cas9. Doench JG, Fusi N, Sullender M, Hegde M, Vaimberg EW, Donovan KF, Smith I, Tothova Z, Wilen C, Orchard R, Virgin HW, Listgarten J, Root DE. Nat Biotechnol. 2016 Jan 18. doi: 10.1038/nbt.3437. PubMed 26780180.
Backbone
  Vector backbone: lentiGuide-Puro
  Backbone manufacturer: Zhang Lab (Addgene plasmid # 52963)
  Vector type: Mammalian Expression, Lentiviral, CRISPR
  Selectable markers: Puromycin
Growth in bacteria
  Bacterial resistance: Ampicillin, 100 μg/mL
  Growth temperature: 37°C
  Growth strain: DH5alpha
  Copy number: High Copy
Gene/Insert
  Gene/Insert name: PDK1 (alt names: PDK1; NM_001278549.1)
  gRNA/shRNA sequence: AGCGCGCGTAGAAGTCCACC
  Species: H. sapiens (human)
  Entrez Gene: PDK1
  Promoter: hU6
  Cloning method: Unknown
  Sequencing primers: 5′ U6-F; 3′ pS2-R
Terms and licenses: Academic/Nonprofit Terms; Industry Terms: Not Available to Industry
Depositor comments: The gRNA was designed to target the following Genbank reference sequence(s): NM_001278549.1,NM_002610.4. Note that this plasmid does NOT contain Cas9. It should be used in conjunction with lentiCas9-Blast (Addgene #52962) or otherwise with cell lines already expressing Cas9. Browse the full kinome gRNA library at http://www.addgene.org/pooled-library/broadgpp-human-kinome/ or visit http://www.broadinstitute.org/rnai/public/ for detailed protocols and information.
How to cite: PDK1 gRNA (BRDN0001149354) was a gift from John Doench & David Root (Addgene plasmid # 77011 ; http://n2t.net/addgene:77011 ; RRID:Addgene_77011)
