>Addgene plasmid #77011 | PDK1 gRNA (BRDN0001149354) | depositor partial sequence | sequence record 144471 | Target Sequence
AGCGCGCGTAGAAGTCCACC
