>Addgene plasmid #77011 | PDK1 gRNA (BRDN0001149354) | addgene partial sequence | sequence record 186941 | hU6-F
GAAAGTAATAATTTCTTGGGTAGTTTGCAGTTTTAAAATTATGTTTTAAAATGGACTATCATATGCTTAC
CGTAACTTGAAAGTATTTCGATTTCTTGGCTTTATATATCTTGTGGAAAGGACGAAACACCGAGCGCGCG
TAGAAGTCCACCGTTTTAGAGCTAGAAATAGCAAGTTAAAATAAGGCTAGTCCGTTATCAACTTGAAAAA
GTGGCACCGAGTCGGTGCTTTTTTAAGCTTGGCGTAACTAGATCTTGAGACAAATGGCAGTATTCATCCA
CAATTTTAAAAGAAAAGGGGGGATTGGGGGGTACAGTGCAGGGGAAAGAATAGTAGACATAATAGCAACA
GACATACAAACTAAAGAATTACAAAAACAAATTACAAAAATTCAAAATTTTCGGGTTTATTACAGGGACA
GCAGAGATCCACTTTGGCGCCGGCTCGAGGGGGCCCGGGTGCAAAGATGGATAAAGTTTTAAACAGAGAG
GAATCTTTGCAGCTAATGGACCTTCTAGGTCTTGAAAGGAGTGGGAATTGGCTCCGGTGCCCGTCAGTGG
GCAGAGCGCA
